>Addgene plasmid #23802 | pDONR223-STK11 | addgene full sequence | sequence record 468767 | Addgene NGS Result
GGATGTTTTCCCAGTCACGACGTTGTAAAACGACGGCCAGTCTTAAGCTCGGGCCCCAAATAATGATTTT
ATTTTGACTGATAGTGACCTGTTCGTTGCAACAAATTGATGAGCAATGCTTTTTTATAATGCCAACTTTG
TACAAAAAAGTTGGCATGGAGGTGGTGGACCCGCAGCAGCTGGGCATGTTCACGGAGGGCGAGCTGATGT
CGGTGGGTATGGACACGTTCATCCACCGCATCGACTCCACCGAGGTCATCTACCAGCCGCGCCGCAAGCG
GGCCAAGCTCATCGGCAAGTACCTGATGGGGGACCTGCTGGGGGAAGGCTCTTACGGCAAGGTGAAGGAG
GTGCTGGACTCGGAGACGCTGTGCAGGAGGGCCGTCAAGATCCTCAAGAAGAAGAAGTTGCGAAGGATCC
CCAACGGGGAGGCCAACGTGAAGAAGGAAATTCAACTACTGAGGAGGTTACGGCACAAAAATGTCATCCA
GCTGGTGGATGTGTTATACAACGAAGAGAAGCAGAAAATGTATATGGTGATGGAGTACTGCGTGTGTGGC
ATGCAGGAAATGCTGGACAGCGTGCCGGAGAAGCGTTTCCCAGTGTGCCAGGCCCACGGGTACTTCTGTC
AGCTGATTGACGGCCTGGAGTACCTGCATAGCCAGGGCATTGTGCACAAGGACATCAAGCCGGGGAACCT
GCTGCTCACCACCGGTGGCACCCTCAAAATCTCCGACCTGGGCGTGGCCGAGGCACTGCACCCGTTCGCG
GCGGACGACACCTGCCGGACCAGCCAGGGCTCCCCGGCTTTCCAGCCGCCCGAGATTGCCAACGGCCTGG
ACACCTTCTCCGGCTTCAAGGTGGACATCTGGTCGGCTGGGGTCACCCTCTACAACATCACCACGGGTCT
GTACCCCTTCGAAGGGGACAACATCTACAAGTTGTTTGAGAACATCGGGAAGGGGAGCTACGCCATCCCG
GGCGACTGTGGCCCCCCGCTCTCTGACCTGCTGAAAGGGATGCTTGAGTACGAACCGGCCAAGAGGTTCT
CCATCCGGCAGATCCGGCAGCACAGCTGGTTCCGGAAGAAACATCCTCCGGCTGAAGCACCAGTGCCCAT
CCCACCGAGCCCAGACACCAAGGACCGGTGGCGCAGCATGACTGTGGTGCCGTACTTGGAGGACCTGCAC
GGCGCGGACGAGGACGAGGACCTCTTCGACATCGAGGATGACATCATCTACACTCAGGACTTCACGGTGC
CCGGACAGGTCCCAGAAGAGGAGGCCAGTCACAATGGACAGCGCCGGGGCCTCCCCAAGGCCGTGTGTAT
GAACGGCACAGAGGCGGCGCAGCTGAGCACCAAATCCAGGGCGGAGGGCCGGGCCCCCAACCCTGCCCGC
AAGGCCTGCTCCGCCAGCAGCAAGATCCGCCGGCTGTCGGCCTGCAAGCAGCAGTGCCCAACTTTCTTGT
ACAAAGTTGGCATTATAAGAAAGCATTGCTTATCAATTTGTTGCAACGAACAGGTCACTATCAGTCAAAA
TAAAATCATTATTTGCCATCCAGCTGATATCCCCTATAGTGAGTCGTATTACATGGTCATAGCTGTTTCC
TGGCAGCTCTGGCCCGTGTCTCAAAATCTCTGATGTTACATTGCACAAGATAAAAATATATCATCATGCC
TCCTCTAGACCAGCCAGGACAGAAATGCCTCGACTTCGCTGCTACCCAAGGTTGCCGGGTGACGCACACC
GTGGAAACGGATGAAGGCACGAACCCAGTGGACATAAGCCTGTTCGGTTCGTAAGCTGTAATGCAAGTAG
CGTATGCGCTCACGCAACTGGTCCAGAACCTTGACCGAACGCAGCGGTGGTAACGGCGCAGTGGCGGTTT
TCATGGCTTGTTATGACTGTTTTTTTGGGGTACAGTCTATGCCTCGGGCATCCAAGCAGCAAGCGCGTTA
CGCCGTGGGTCGATGTTTGATGTTATGGAGCAGCAACGATGTTACGCAGCAGGGCAGTCGCCCTAAAACA
AAGTTAAACATTATGAGGGAAGCGGTGATCGCCGAAGTATCGACTCAACTATCAGAGGTAGTTGGCGTCA
TCGAGCGCCATCTCGAACCGACGTTGCTGGCCGTACATTTGTACGGCTCCGCAGTGGATGGCGGCCTGAA
GCCACACAGTGATATTGATTTGCTGGTTACGGTGACCGTAAGGCTTGATGAAACAACGCGGCGAGCTTTG
ATCAACGACCTTTTGGAAACTTCGGCTTCCCCTGGAGAGAGCGAGATTCTCCGCGCTGTAGAAGTCACCA
TTGTTGTGCACGACGACATCATTCCGTGGCGTTATCCAGCTAAGCGCGAACTGCAATTTGGAGAATGGCA
GCGCAATGACATTCTTGCAGGTATCTTCGAGCCAGCCACGATCGACATTGATCTGGCTATCTTGCTGACA
AAAGCAAGAGAACATAGCGTTGCCTTGGTAGGTCCAGCGGCGGAGGAACTCTTTGATCCGGTTCCTGAAC
AGGATCTATTTGAGGCGCTAAATGAAACCTTAACGCTATGGAACTCGCCGCCCGACTGGGCTGGCGATGA
GCGAAATGTAGTGCTTACGTTGTCCCGCATTTGGTACAGCGCAGTAACCGGCAAAATCGCGCCGAAGGAT
GTCGCTGCCGACTGGGCAATGGAGCGCCTGCCGGCCCAGTATCAGCCCGTCATACTTGAAGCTAGACAGG
CTTATCTTGGACAAGAAGAAGATCGCTTGGCCTCGCGCGCAGATCAGTTGGAAGAATTTGTCCACTACGT
GAAAGGCGAGATCACCAAGGTAGTCGGCAAATAACCCTCGAGCCACCCATGACCAAAATCCCTTAACGTG
AGTTACGCGTCGTTCCACTGAGCGTCAGACCCCGTAGAAAAGATCAAAGGATCTTCTTGAGATCCTTTTT
TTCTGCGCGTAATCTGCTGCTTGCAAACAAAAAAACCACCGCTACCAGCGGTGGTTTGTTTGCCGGATCA
AGAGCTACCAACTCTTTTTCCGAAGGTAACTGGCTTCAGCAGAGCGCAGATACCAAATACTGTTCTTCTA
GTGTAGCCGTAGTTAGGCCACCACTTCAAGAACTCTGTAGCACCGCCTACATACCTCGCTCTGCTAATCC
TGTTACCAGTGGCTGCTGCCAGTGGCGATAAGTCGTGTCTTACCGGGTTGGACTCAAGACGATAGTTACC
GGATAAGGCGCAGCGGTCGGGCTGAACGGGGGGTTCGTGCACACAGCCCAGCTTGGAGCGAACGACCTAC
ACCGAACTGAGATACCTACAGCGTGAGCTATGAGAAAGCGCCACGCTTCCCGAAGGGAGAAAGGCGGACA
GGTATCCGGTAAGCGGCAGGGTCGGAACAGGAGAGCGCACGAGGGAGCTTCCAGGGGGAAACGCCTGGTA
TCTTTATAGTCCTGTCGGGTTTCGCCACCTCTGACTTGAGCGTCGATTTTTGTGATGCTCGTCAGGGGGG
CGGAGCCTATGGAAAAACGCCAGCAACGCGGCCTTTTTACGGTTCCTGGCCTTTTGCTGGCCTTTTGCTC
ACATGTTCTTTCCTGCGTTATCCCCTGATTCTGTGGATAACCGTATTACCGCCTTTGAGTGAGCTGATAC
CGCTCGCCGCAGCCGAACGACCGAGCGCAGCGAGTCAGTGAGCGAGGAAGCGGAAGAGCGCCCAATACGC
AAACCGCCTCTCCCCGCGCGTTGGCCGATTCATTAATGCAGCTGGCACGACAGGTTTCCCGACTGGAAAG
CGGGCAGTGAGCGCAACGCAATTAATACGCGTACCGCTAGCCAGGAAGAGTTTGTAGAAACGCAAAAAGG
CCATCCGTCAGGATGGCCTTCTGCTTAGTTTGATGCCTGGCAGTTTATGGCGGGCGTCCTGCCCGCCACC
CTCCGGGCCGTTGCTTCACAACGTTCAAATCCGCTCCCGGCGGATTTGTCCTACTCAGGAGAGCGTTCAC
CGACAAACAACAGATAAAACGAAAGGCCCAGTCTTCCGACTGAGCCTTTCGTTTTATTTGATGCCTGGCA
GTTCCCTACTCTCGCGTTAACGCTAGCAT
Features (pLannotate 1.2.2; 12 found; start..end, strand, type, name):
      5..41      -  CDS            lacZα (fragment): LacZα fragment of β-galactosidase; lacZ fragment
     58..153     +  protein_bind   attL3: mutant version of attL; recombination site for the Gateway® LR reaction LR Clonase™
    156..1454    +  CDS            STK11: STK11_HUMAN - Also known as LKB1, PJS. Experimental evidence at protein level: Swiss-Prot protein existence level 1. [Isoform 2]: Has a role in spermiogenesis. From Homo sapiens (Human).
   1457..1555    -  protein_bind   attL2: mutant version of attL; recombination site for the Gateway® LR reaction LR Clonase™
   1573..1591    -  promoter       T7 promoter: promoter for bacteriophage T7 RNA polymerase
   1781..1804    +  promoter       Pc promoter (fragment): intI1 (promoter lies within the coding sequence); class 1 integron promoter
   1980..2036    +  CDS            GmR (fragment): gentamycin acetyltransferase; aacC1; confers resistance to gentamycin
   2043..2834    +  CDS            SmR: aminoglycoside adenylyltransferase (Murphy, 1985); aadA; confers resistance to spectinomycin and streptomycin
   2927..3515    +  rep_origin     ori: high-copy-number ColE1/pMB1/pBR322/pUC origin of replication
   3698..3790    +  CDS            lacI (fragment): lac repressor; lacI; The lac repressor binds to the lac operator to inhibit transcription in E. coli. This inhibition can be relieved by adding lactose or isopropyl-β-D-thiogalactopyranoside (IPTG).
   3845..3872    -  terminator     rrnB T2 terminator: transcription terminator T2 from the E. coli rrnB gene
   4004..4047    +  terminator     rrnB T1 terminator: Escherichia coli rrnB; transcription terminator T1 from the E. coli rrnB gene
