[The description below was written by a language model from this plasmid's Addgene catalogue record and pLannotate feature annotations shown in this document.]
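Description:
pDONR223-STK11 is a Gateway entry clone built in the Invitrogen pDONR223 donor backbone. It carries the open reading frame of human STK11 (serine/threonine kinase 11, also known as LKB1, the Peutz-Jeghers syndrome gene). The plasmid is maintained in E. coli at high copy from a ColE1/pUC-type origin. Selection is with spectinomycin through an aadA (SmR) aminoglycoside adenylyltransferase gene, which lies downstream of a class 1 integron Pc promoter fragment and a remnant of a gentamicin acetyltransferase gene. The sequenced record is about 4.1 kb. This is smaller than the listed empty backbone plus insert, which is consistent with the donor cassette having been replaced by the ORF during Gateway recombination.

The STK11 coding sequence of roughly 1.3 kb is flanked by two attL recombination sites. The automated annotation labels these attL3 and attL2, and both are substrates for the LR Clonase reaction. rrnB T1 and T2 terminators sit upstream of the cassette to limit read-through transcription. A T7 promoter lies just beyond the attL2 site and points back toward the insert on the opposite strand. Short lacZα and lacI fragments are backbone remnants. No eukaryotic promoter is annotated, and the depositors state that the plasmid should not be transfected directly.

The ORF was deliberately cloned without a stop codon. LR transfer into a destination vector can therefore fuse it in frame to a C-terminal epitope tag and a stop codon supplied by that vector. The depositors point to a companion set of lentiviral destination vectors (pLX301 to pLX304) for expression in mammalian cells. The clone belongs to a kinase ORF collection associated with a study of resistance to RAF inhibition.
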