Addgene plasmid #23802: pDONR223-STK11
Depositing lab: William Hahn & David Root. Depositing organization: Dana-Farber Cancer Institute. Publication: COT drives resistance to RAF inhibition through MAP kinase pathway reactivation. Johannessen CM, Boehm JS, Kim SY, Thomas SR, Wardwell L, Johnson LA, Emery CM, Stransky N, Cogdill AP, Barretina J, Caponigro G, Hieronymus H, Murray RR, Salehi-Ashtiani K, Hill DE, Vidal M, Zhao JJ, Yang X, Alkan O, Kim S, Harris JL, Wilson CJ, Myer VE, Finan PM, Root DE, Roberts TM, Golub T, Flaherty KT, Dummer R, Weber BL, Sellers WR, Schlegel R, Wargo JA, Hahn WC, Garraway LA. Nature. 2010 Dec 16;468(7326):968-72. doi: 10.1038/nature09627 PubMed 21107320.
Backbone
  Vector backbone: pDONR223
  Backbone manufacturer: Invitrogen
  Backbone size w/o insert (bp): 5005
  Vector type: Gateway Donor vector
Growth in bacteria
  Bacterial resistance: Spectinomycin, 50 μg/mL
  Growth temperature: 37°C
  Growth strain: DH5alpha
  Copy number: High Copy
Gene/Insert
  Gene/Insert name: STK11 (alt name: serine/threonine kinase 11 (Peutz-Jeghers syndrome))
  Species: H. sapiens (human)
  Insert size (bp): 1302
  Entrez Gene: STK11 (a.k.a. LKB1, PJS, hLKB1)
  Cloning method: Gateway Cloning
  Sequencing primers: 5′ M13pUC-fwd; 3′ M13rev
Terms and licenses: Academic/Nonprofit Terms; Industry Terms: Not Available to Industry
Depositor comments: The ORF has no Stop codon. This design enables easy recombination into a destination vector to add an epitope tag of choice and Stop codon to the ORF. Do NOT use this plasmid directly for transfections. A set of 4 custom lentiviral vectors is available ( pLX301 (http://www.addgene.org/25895/) , pLX302 (http://www.addgene.org/25896/) , pLX303 (http://www.addgene.org/25897/) , pLX304 (http://www.addgene.org/25890/) ) to be used to express these ORFs in mammalian cells. These plasmids are not included in the kit and must be ordered separately.
How to cite: pDONR223-STK11 was a gift from William Hahn & David Root (Addgene plasmid # 23802 ; http://n2t.net/addgene:23802 ; RRID:Addgene_23802)
