>Addgene plasmid #23802 | pDONR223-STK11 | depositor partial sequence | sequence record 10846 | Author sequence
ATGGAGGTGGTGGACCCGCAGCAGCTGGGCATGTTCACGGAGGGCGAGCTGATGTCGGTGGGTATGGACA
CGTTCATCCACCGCATCGACTCCACCGAGGTCATCTACCAGCCGCGCCGCAAGCGGGCCAAGCTCATCGG
CAAGTACCTGATGGGGGACCTGCTGGGGGAAGGCTCTTACGGCAAGGTGAAGGAGGTGCTGGACTCGGAG
ACGCTGTGCAGGAGGGCCGTCAAGATCCTCAAGAAGAAGAAGTTGCGAAGGATCCCCAACGGGGAGGCCA
ACGTGAAGAAGGAAATTCAACTACTGAGGAGGTTACGGCACAAAAATGTCATCCAGCTGGTGGATGTGTT
ATACAACGAAGAGAAGCAGAAAATGTATATGGTGATGGAGTACTGCGTGTGTGGCATGCAGGAAATGCTG
GACAGCGTGCCGGAGAAGCGTTTCCCAGTGTGCCAGGCCCACGGGTACTTCTGTCAGCTGATTGACGGCC
TGGAGTACCTGCATAGCCAGGGCATTGTGCACAAGGACATCAAGCCGGGGAACCTGCTGCTCACCACCGG
TGGCACCCTCAAAATCTCCGACCTGGGCGTGGCCGAGGCACTGCACCCGTTCGCGGCGGACGACACCTGC
CGGACCAGCCAGGGCTCCCCGGCTTTCCAGCCGCCCGAGATTGCCAACGGCCTGGACACCTTCTCCGGCT
TCAAGGTGGACATCTGGTCGGCTGGGGTCACCCTCTACAACATCACCACGGGTCTGTACCCCTTCGAAGG
GGACAACATCTACAAGTTGTTTGAGAACATCGGGAAGGGGAGCTACGCCATCCCGGGCGACTGTGGCCCC
CCGCTCTCTGACCTGCTGAAAGGGATGCTTGAGTACGAACCGGCCAAGAGGTTCTCCATCCGGCAGATCC
GGCAGCACAGCTGGTTCCGGAAGAAACATCCTCCGGCTGAAGCACCAGTGCCCATCCCACCGAGCCCAGA
CACCAAGGACCGGTGGCGCAGCATGACTGTGGTGCCGTACTTGGAGGACCTGCACGGCGCGGACGAGGAC
GAGGACCTCTTCGACATCGAGGATGACATCATCTACACTCAGGACTTCACGGTGCCCGGACAGGTCCCAG
AAGAGGAGGCCAGTCACAATGGACAGCGCCGGGGCCTCCCCAAGGCCGTGTGTATGAACGGCACAGAGGC
GGCGCAGCTGAGCACCAAATCCAGGGCGGAGGGCCGGGCCCCCAACCCTGCCCGCAAGGCCTGCTCCGCC
AGCAGCAAGATCCGCCGGCTGTCGGCCTGCAAGCAGCAGTGA
