>Addgene plasmid #23802 | pDONR223-STK11 | addgene partial sequence | sequence record 29559 | 23802 with M13pUC-fwd
ATTTTATTTTGACTGATAGTGACCTGTTCGTTGCAACAAATTGATGAGCAATGCTTTTTTATAATGCCAA
CTTTGTACAAAAAAGTTGGCATGGAGGTGGTGGACCCGCAGCAGCTGGGCATGTTCACGGAGGGCGAGCT
GATGTCGGTGGGTATGGACACGTTCATCCACCGCATCGACTCCACCGAGGTCATCTACCAGCCGCGCCGC
AAGCGGGCCAAGCTCATCGGCAAGTACCTGATGGGGGACCTGCTGGGGGAAGGCTCTTACGGCAAGGTGA
AGGAGGTGCTGGACTCGGAGACGCTGTGCAGGAGGGCCGTCAAGATCCTCAAGAAGAAGAAGTTGCGAAG
GATCCCCAACGGGGAGGCCAACGTGAAGAAGGAAATTCAACTACTGAGGAGGTTACGGCACAAAAATGTC
ATCCAGCTGGTGGATGTGTTATACAACGAAGAGAAGCAGAAAATGTATATGGTGATGGAGTACTGCGTGT
GTGGCATGCAGGAAATGCTGGACAGCGTGCCGGAGAAGCGTTTCCCAGTGTGCCAGGCCCACGGGTACTT
CTGTCAGCTGATTGACGGCCTGGAGTACCTGCATAGCCAGGGCATTGTGCACAAGGACATCAAGCCGGGG
A
